>Addgene plasmid #116057 | PB-CMV-TO-Casp3te-cx | depositor full sequence | sequence record 219726 | PB-CMV-TO-Casp3te-cx sequence 7741 bps
ACTCTTCCTTTTTCAATATTATTGAAGCATTTATCAGGGTTATTGTCTCATGAGCGGATACATATTTGAA
TGTATTTAGAAAAATAAACAAATAGGGGTTCCGCGCACATTTCCCCGAAAAGTGCCACCTAAATTGTAAG
CGTTAATATTTTGTTAAAATTCGCGTTAAATTTTTGTTAAATCAGCTCATTTTTTAACCAATAGGCCGAA
ATCGGCAAAATCCCTTATAAATCAAAAGAATAGACCGAGATAGGGT
[37 nt withheld, positions 257-293]
AAAGAACGTGGACTCCAACGTCAAAGG
[49 nt withheld, positions 321-369]
T
[91 nt withheld, positions 371-461]
G
[124 nt withheld, positions 463-586]
CCCATTCGCCATTCAGGCTGCGCAACTGTTGGGAAGGGCGATCGGTGCGGGCCTCTTCGCTATTACGCCA
GCTGGCGAAAGGGGGATGTGCTGCAAGGCGATTAAGTTGGGTAACGCCAGGGTTTTCCCAGTCACGACGT
TGTAAAACGACGGCCAGTGAGCGCGCCTCGTTCATTCACGTTTTTGAACCCGTGGAGGACGGGCAGACTC
GCGGTGCAAATGTGTTTTACAGCGTGATGGAGCAGATGAAGATGCTCGACACGCTGCAGAACACGCAGCT
AGATTAACCCTAGAAAGATAATCATATTGTGACGTACGTTAAAGATAATCATGTGTAAAATTGACGCATG
TGTTTTATCGGTCTGTATATCGAGGTTTATTTATTAATTTGAATAGATATTAAGTTTTATTATATTTACA
CTTACATACTAATAATAAATTCAACAAACAATTTATTTATGTTTATTTATTTATTAAAAAAAACAAAAAC
TCAAAATTTCTTCTATAAAGTAACAAAACTTTTATGAGGGACAGCCCCCCCCCAAAGCCCCCAGGGATGT
AATTACGTCCCTCCCCCGCTAGGGGGCAGCAGCGAGCCGCCCGGGGCTCCGCTCCGGTCCGGCGCTCCCC
CCGCATCCCCGAGCCGGCAGCGTGCGGGGACAGCCCGGGCACGGGGAAGGTGGCACGGGATCGCTTTCCT
CTGAACGCTTCTCGCTGCTCTTTGAGCCTGCAGACACCTGGGGGGATACGGGGAAAAGGCCTCCACGGCC
ACTAGTAGGCGTTTTGCGCTGCTTCGCGATGTACGGGCCAGATATACGCGTTGACATTGATTATTGACTA
GTTATTAATAGTAATCAATTACGGGGTCATTAGTTCATAGCCCATATATGGAGTTCCGCGTTACATAACT
TACGGTAAATGGCCCGCCTGGCTGACCGCCCAACGACCCCCGCCCATTGACGTCAATAATGACGTATGTT
CCCATAGTAACGCCAATAGGGACTTTCCATTGACGTCAATGGGTGGAGTATTTACGGTAAACTGCCCACT
TGGCAGTACATCAAGTGTATCATATGCCAAGTACGCCCCCTATTGACGTCAATGACGGTAAATGGCCCGC
CTGGCATTATGCCCAGTACATGACCTTATGGGACTTTCCTACTTGGCAGTACATCTACGTATTAGTCATC
GCTATTACCATGGTGATGCGGTTTTGGCAGTACATCAATGGGCGTGGATAGCGGTTTGACTCACGGGGAT
TTCCAAGTCTCCACCCCATTGACGTCAATGGGAGTTTGTTTTGGCACCAAAATCAACGGGACTTTCCAAA
ATGTCGTAACAACTCCGCCCCATTGACGCAAATGGGCGGTAGGCGTGTACGGTGGGAGGTCTATATAAGC
AGAGCTCTCCCTATCAGTGATAGAGATCTCCCTATCAGTGATAGAGATCGTCGACGAGCTCGTTTAGTGA
ACCGTCAGATCGCCTGGAGACGCCATCCACGCTGTTTTGACCTCCATAGAAGACACCGGGACCGATCCAG
CCTCCGGACTCTAGCGTTTAAACTTAAGCTTCGCCACCATGGGATCCGAAAACACTGAGAACAGCGTCGA
TAGCAAGTCCATTAAGAACCTCGAACCTAAAATCATACATGGCAGTGAGAGCATGGATAGCGGCATAAGC
CTTGACAACTCCTATAAAATGGACTACCCGGAGATGGGTCTGTGCATAATAATCAACAACAAGAACTTCC
ACAAATCCACGGGGATGACAAGTAGGTCTGGAACCGATGTCGATGCGGCAAACTTGCGCGAGACCTTTAG
AAACCTCAAGTACGAGGTACGCAATAAAAACGATCTCACTCGCGAGGAAATAGTAGAGCTGATGCGAGAT
GTCAGTAAGGAAGATCATTCCAAGAGATCCTCCTTCGTCTGCGTCTTGTTGAGTCACGGAGAGGAAGGGA
TCATATTCGGTACGAACGGCCCAGTGGATTTGAAAAAGATAACCAATTTCTTTAGAGGTGACCGGTGCCG
CTCTCTCACAGGAAAGCCAAAACTCTTTATTATCCAAGCATGTAGGGGTACGGAACTGGATTGTGGAATC
GAAACTGAGAACTTGTACTTCCAGTCCGGGGTAGATGACGACATGGCCTGCCATAAAATCCCTGTCGAGG
CCGATTTTCTCTACGCCTACTCTACTGCGCCTGGGTATTACAGCTGGAGAAACAGCAAGGATGGTTCCTG
GTTTATACAAAGCCTGTGTGCTATGCTCAAACAGTATGCGGATAAGCTGGAGTTCATGCATATCCTTACC
AGAGTAAATCGCAAAGTGGCCACAGAGTTTGAGTCATTTTCTTTTGACGCAACATTTCACGCCAAGAAGC
AGATTCCTTGTATAGTATCTATGCTGACGAAAGAGCTGTACTTCTATCACAGCGGCGGTGGAGGACGGAG
CAAACTGAATCCACCCGATGAGTCTGGACCCGGTTGTATGTCATGTAAATGTGTGTTGAGCTAGCGAATT
CGAATTTAAATCGGCCTCGACTGTGCCTTCTAGTTGCCAGCCATCTGTTGTTTGCCCCTCCCCCGTGCCT
TCCTTGACCCTGGAAGGTGCCACTCCCACTGTCCTTTCCTAATAAAATGAGGAAATTGCATCGCATTGTC
TGAGTAGGTGTCATTCTATTCTGGGGGGTGGGGTGGGGCAGGACAGCAAGGGGGAGGATTGGGAAGACAA
TAGCAGGCATGCTGGGGACGCGGCCGCAATTTAACGCGAATTAATTCTGTGGAATGTGTGTCAGTTAGGG
TGTGGAAAGTCCCCAGGCTCCCCAGCAGGCAGAAGTATGCAAAGCATGCATCTCAATTAGTCAGCAACCA
GGTGTGGAAAGTCCCCAGGCTCCCCAGCAGGCAGAAGTATGCAAAGCATGCATCTCAATTAGTCAGCAAC
CATAGTCCCGCCCCTAACTCCGCCCATCCCGCCCCTAACTCCGCCCAGTTCCGCCCATTCTCCGCCCCAT
GGCTGACTAATTTTTTTTATTTATGCAGAGGCCGAGGCCGCCTCTGCCTCTGAGCTATTCCAGAAGTAGT
GAGGAGGCTTTTTTGGAGGCCTAGGCTTTTGCAAAAAGCTCCCGGGAGCTTGTATATCCATTTTCGGATC
TGATCAGCACGTGTTGACAATTAATCATCGGCATAGTATATCGGCATAGTATAATACGACAAGGTGAGGA
ACTAAACCATGGCCAAGTTGACCAGTGCCGTTCCGGTGCTCACCGCGCGCGACGTCGCCGGAGCGGTCGA
GTTCTGGACCGACCGGCTCGGGTTCTCCCGGGACTTCGTGGAGGACGACTTCGCCGGTGTGGTCCGGGAC
GACGTGACCCTGTTCATCAGCGCGGTCCAGGACCAGGTGGTGCCGGACAACACCCTGGCCTGGGTGTGGG
TGCGCGGCCTGGACGAGCTGTACGCCGAGTGGTCGGAGGTCGTGTCCACGAACTTCCGGGACGCCTCCGG
GCCGGCCATGACCGAGATCGGCGAGCAGCCGTGGGGGCGGGAGTTCGCCCTGCGCGACCCGGCCGGCAAC
TGCGTGCACTTCGTGGCCGAGGAGCAGGACTGAGTCGACAATCAACCTCTGGATTACAAAATTTGTGAAA
GATTGACTGGTATTCTTAACTATGTTGCTCCTTTTACGCTATGTGGATACGCTGCTTTAATGCCTTTGTA
TCATGCGTTAACTAAACTTGTTTATTGCAGCTTATAATGGTTACAAATAAAGCAATAGCATCACAAATTT
CACAAATAAAGCATTTTTTTCACTGCATTCTAGTTGTGGTTTGTCCAAACTCATCAATGTATCTTATCAT
GTCTGGAATTGACTCAAATGATGTCAATTAGTCTATCAGAAGCTCATCTGGTCTCCCTTCCGGGGGACAA
GACATCCCTGTTTAATATTTAAACAGCAGTGTTCCCAAACTGGGTTCTTATATCCCTTGCTCTGGTCAAC
CAGGTTGCAGGGTTTCCTGTCCTCACAGGAACGAAGTCCCTAAAGAAACAGTGGCAGCCAGGTTTAGCCC
CGGAATTGACTGGATTCCTTTTTTAGGGCCCATTGGTATGGCTTTTTCCCCGTATCCCCCCAGGTGTCTG
CAGGCTCAAAGAGCAGCGAGAAGCGTTCAGAGGAAAGCGATCCCGTGCCACCTTCCCCGTGCCCGGGCTG
TCCCCGCACGCTGCCGGCTCGGGGATGCGGGGGGAGCGCCGGACCGGAGCGGAGCCCCGGGCGGCTCGCT
GCTGCCCCCTAGCGGGGGAGGGACGTAATTACATCCCTGGGGGCTTTGGGGGGGGGCTGTCCCTGATATC
TATAACAAGAAAATATATATATAATAAGTTATCACGTAAGTAGAACATGAAATAACAATATAATTATCGT
ATGAGTTAAATCTTAAAAGTCACGTAAAAGATAATCATGCGTCATTTTGACTCACGCGGTCGTTATAGTT
CAAAATCAGTGACACTTACCGCATTGACAAGCACGCCTCACGGGAGCTCCAAGCGGCGACTGAGATGTCC
TAAATGCACAGCGACGGATTCGCGCTATTTAGAAAGAGAGAGCAATATTTCAAGAATGCATGCGTCAATT
TTACGCAGACTATCTTTCTAGGGTTAATCTAGCTGCATCAGGATCATATCGTCGGGTCTTTTTTCCGGCT
CAGTCATCGCCCAAGCTGGCGCTATCTGGGCATCGGGGAGGAAGAAGCCCGTGCCTTTTCCCGCGAGGTT
GAAGCGGCATGGAAAGAGTTTGCCGAGGATGACTGCTGCTGCATTGACGTTGAGCGAAAACGCACGTTTA
CCATGATGATTCGGGAAGGTGTGGCCATGCACGCCTTTAACGGTGAACTGTTCGTTCAGGCCACCTGGGA
TACCAGTTCGTCGCGGCTTTTCCGGACACAGTTCCGGATGGTCAGCCCGAAGCGCATCAGCAACCCGAAC
AATACCGGCGACAGCCGGAACTGCCGTGCCGGTGTGCAGATTAATGACAGCGGTGCGGCGCTGGGATATT
ACGTCAGCGAGGACGGGTATCCTGGCTGGATGCCGCAGAAATGGACATGGATACCCCGTGAGTTACCCGG
CGGGCGCGCTTGGCGTAATCATGGTCATAGCTGTTTCCTGTGTGAAATTGTTATCCGCTCACAATTCCAC
ACAACATACGAGCCGGAAGCATAAAGTGTAAAGCCTGGGGTGCCTAATGAGTGAGCTAACTCACATTAAT
TGCGTTGCGCTCACTGCCCGCTTTCCAGTCGGGAAACCTGTCGTGCCAGCTGCATTAATGAATCGGCCAA
CGCGCGGGGAGAGGCGGTTTGCGTATTGGGCGCTCTTCCGCTTCCTCGCTCACTGACTCGCTGCGCTCGG
TCGTTCGGCTGCGGCGAGCGGTATCAGCTCACTCAAAGGCGGTAATACGGTTATCCACAGAATCAGGGGA
TAACGCAGGAAAGAACATGTGAGCAAAAGGCCAGCAAAAGGCCAGGAACCGTAAAAAGGCCGCGTTGCTG
GCGTTTTTCCATAGGCTCCGCCCCCCTGACGAGCATCACAAAAATCGACGCTCAAGTCAGAGGTGGCGAA
ACCCGACAGGACTATAAAGATACCAGGCGTTTCCCCCTGGAAGCTCCCTCGTGCGCTCTCCTGTTCCGAC
CCTGCCGCTTACCGGATACCTGTCCGCCTTTCTCCCTTCGGGAAGCGTGGCGCTTTCTCATAGCTCACGC
TGTAGGTATCTCAGTTCGGTGTAGGTCGTTCGCTCCAAGCTGGGCTGTGTGCACGAACCCCCCGTTCAGC
CCGACCGCTGCGCCTTATCCGGTAACTATCGTCTTGAGTCCAACCCGGTAAGACACGACTTATCGCCACT
GGCAGCAGCCACTGGTAACAGGATTAGCAGAGCGAGGTATGTAGGCGGTGCTACAGAGTTCTTGAAGTGG
TGGCCTAACTACGGCTACACTAGAAGGACAGTATTTGGTATCTGCGCTCTGCTGAAGCCAGTTACCTTCG
GAAAAAGAGTTGGTAGCTCTTGATCCGGCAAACAAACCACCGCTGGTAGCGGTGGTTTTTTTGTTTGCAA
GCAGCAGATTACGCGCAGAAAAAAAGGATCTCAAGAAGATCCTTTGATCTTTTCTACGGGGTCTGACGCT
CAGTGGAACGAAAACTCACGTTAAGGGATTTTGGTCATGAGATTATCAAAAAGGATCTTCACCTAGATCC
TTTTAAATTAAAAATGAAGTTTTAAATCAATCTAAAGTATATATGAGTAAACTTGGTCTGACAGTTACCA
ATGCTTAATCAGTGAGGCACCTATCTCAGCGATCTGTCTATTTCGTTCATCCATAGTTGCCTGACTCCCC
GTCGTGTAGATAACTACGATACGGGAGGGCTTACCATCTGGCCCCAGTGCTGCAATGATACCGCGAGACC
CACGCTCACCGGCTCCAGATTTATCAGCAATAAACCAGCCAGCCGGAAGGGCCGAGCGCAGAAGTGGTCC
TGCAACTTTATCCGCCTCCATCCAGTCTATTAATTGTTGCCGGGAAGCTAGAGTAAGTAGTTCGCCAGTT
AATAGTTTGCGCAACGTTGTTGCCATTGCTACAGGCATCGTGGTGTCACGCTCGTCGTTTGGTATGGCTT
CATTCAGCTCCGGTTCCCAACGATCAAGGCGAGTTACATGATCCCCCATGTTGTGCAAAAAAGCGGTTAG
CTCCTTCGGTCCTCCGATCGTTGTCAGAAGTAAGTTGGCCGCAGTGTTATCACTCATGGTTATGGCAGCA
CTGCATAATTCTCTTACTGTCATGCCATCCGTAAGATGCTTTTCTGTGACTGGTGAGTACTCAACCAAGT
CATTCTGAGAATAGTGTATGCGGCGACCGAGTTGCTCTTGCCCGGCGTCAATACGGGATAATACCGCGCC
ACATAGCAGAACTTTAAAAGTGCTCATCATTGGAAAACGTTCTTCGGGGCGAAAACTCTCAAGGATCTTA
CCGCTGTTGAGATCCAGTTCGATGTAACCCACTCGTGCACCCAACTGATCTTCAGCATCTTTTACTTTCA
CCAGCGTTTCTGGGTGAGCAAAAACAGGAAGGCAAAATGCCGCAAAAAAGGGAATAAGGGCGACACGGAA
ATGTTGAATACTCAT
Features (pLannotate 1.2.2; 25 found; start..end, strand, type, name):
      1..105     -  promoter       AmpR promoter: bla
    158..586     -  rep_origin     f1 ori (sequence partly withheld): f1 bacteriophage origin of replication; arrow indicates direction of (+) strand synthesis
    591..746     -  CDS            lacZα (fragment): LacZα fragment of β-galactosidase; lacZ fragment
    748..867     +  CDS            B (fragment): PORTL_LAMBD - Experimental evidence at protein level: Swiss-Prot protein existence level 1. Forms the portal vertex of the capsid (PubMed:6228056, PubMed:6232391). This portal plays critical roles in head assembly, genome packaging, neck/tail attachment, and genome ejection (Probable). The portal protein multimerizes as a single ring-shaped homododecamer arranged around a central channel (PubMed:6232391). Binds to the terminase subunits to form the packaging machine (PubMed:7799432). From Escherichia phage lambda (Bacteriophage lambda).
   1409..1788    +  enhancer       CMV enhancer: human cytomegalovirus immediate early enhancer
   1789..1992    +  promoter       CMV promoter: human cytomegalovirus (CMV) immediate early promoter
   1994..2013    +  promoter       PLtetO-1 promoter (fragment): modified phage lambda PL promoter with tet operator sites (Lutz and Bujard, 1997)
   2015..2034    +  promoter       PLtetO-1 promoter (fragment): modified phage lambda PL promoter with tet operator sites (Lutz and Bujard, 1997)
   2042..2075    +  promoter       TRE3GV promoter (fragment): 3rd-generation Tet-responsive promoter that can be activated by binding of Tet-On® 3G, optimized for retroviral and lentiviral vectors
   2174..3016    +  CDS            CASP3: CASP3_HUMAN - Also known as CPP32. Experimental evidence at protein level: Swiss-Prot protein existence level 1. Involved in the activation cascade of caspases responsible for apoptosis execution (PubMed:7596430). At the onset of apoptosis it proteolytically cleaves poly(ADP-ribose) polymerase (PARP) at a '216- Asp-|-Gly-217' bond (PubMed:7774019). Cleaves and activates sterol regulatory element binding proteins (SREBPs) between the basic helix- loop-helix leucine zipper domain and the membrane attachment domain. Cleaves and activates caspase-6, -7 and -9 (PubMed:7596430). Involved in the clea
   3038..3097    +  CDS            HRAS (fragment): RASH_HUMAN - Also known as HRAS1. Experimental evidence at protein level: Swiss-Prot protein existence level 1. Involved in the activation of Ras protein signal transduction (PubMed:22821884). Ras proteins bind GDP/GTP and possess intrinsic GTPase activity (PubMed:12740440, PubMed:14500341, PubMed:9020151). From Homo sapiens (Human).
   3127..3334    +  polyA_signal   bGH poly(A) signal: bovine growth hormone polyadenylation signal
   3372..3701    +  promoter       SV40 promoter: SV40 enhancer and early promoter
   3749..3796    +  promoter       EM7 promoter: synthetic bacterial promoter&nbsp
   3815..4189    +  CDS            BleoR: antibiotic-binding protein; Sh ble from Streptoalloteichus hindustanus; confers resistance to bleomycin, phleomycin, and Zeocin™
   4196..4302    +  misc_feature   WPRE (fragment): woodchuck hepatitis virus posttranscriptional regulatory element
   4311..4432    +  polyA_signal   SV40 poly(A) signal: SV40 polyadenylation signal
   4450..4542    +  ncRNA          G-CSF SLDE: Accession: RF00183 - G-CSF factor stem-loop destabilising element (SLDE)
   5239..5706    +  CDS            B (fragment): PORTL_LAMBD - Experimental evidence at protein level: Swiss-Prot protein existence level 1. Forms the portal vertex of the capsid (PubMed:6228056, PubMed:6232391). This portal plays critical roles in head assembly, genome packaging, neck/tail attachment, and genome ejection (Probable). The portal protein multimerizes as a single ring-shaped homododecamer arranged around a central channel (PubMed:6232391). Binds to the terminase subunits to form the packaging machine (PubMed:7799432). From Escherichia phage lambda (Bacteriophage lambda).
   5744..5760    -  protein_bind   lac operator: The lac repressor binds to the lac operator to inhibit transcription in E. coli. This inhibition can be relieved by adding lactose or isopropyl-β-D-thiogalactopyranoside (IPTG). lac repressor encoded by lacI
   5768..5798    -  promoter       lac promoter: promoter for the E. coli lac operon
   5813..5834    -  protein_bind   CAP binding site: CAP binding activates transcription in the presence of cAMP. E. coli catabolite activator protein
   5847..5939    -  CDS            lacI (fragment): lac repressor; lacI; The lac repressor binds to the lac operator to inhibit transcription in E. coli. This inhibition can be relieved by adding lactose or isopropyl-β-D-thiogalactopyranoside (IPTG).
   6122..6710    -  rep_origin     ori: high-copy-number ColE1/pMB1/pBR322/pUC origin of replication
   6881..7741    -  CDS            AmpR: β-lactamase; bla; confers resistance to ampicillin, carbenicillin, and related antibiotics
