>Addgene plasmid #116057 | PB-CMV-TO-Casp3te-cx | addgene full sequence | sequence record 224816 | Addgene NGS Result
ACTCTTCCTTTTTCAATATTATTGAAGCATTTATCAGGGTTATTGTCTCATGAGCGGATACATATTTGAA
TGTATTTAGAAAAATAAACAAATAGGGGTTCCGCGCACATTTCCCCGAAAAGTGCCACCTAAATTGTAAG
CGTTAATATTTTGTTAAAATTCGCGTTAAATTTTTGTTAAATCAGCTCATTTTTTAACCAATAGGCCGAA
ATCGGCAAAATCCCTTATAAATCAAAAGAATAGACCGAGATAGGGT
[37 nt withheld, positions 257-293]
AAAGAACGTGGACTCCAACGTCAAAGG
[49 nt withheld, positions 321-369]
T
[91 nt withheld, positions 371-461]
G
[124 nt withheld, positions 463-586]
CCCATTCGCCATTCAGGCTGCGCAACTGTTGGGAAGGGCGATCGGTGCGGGCCTCTTCGCTATTACGCCA
GCTGGCGAAAGGGGGATGTGCTGCAAGGCGATTAAGTTGGGTAACGCCAGGGTTTTCCCAGTCACGACGT
TGTAAAACGACGGCCAGTGAGCGCGCCTCGTTCATTCACGTTTTTGAACCCGTGGAGGACGGGCAGACTC
GCGGTGCAAATGTGTTTTACAGCGTGATGGAGCAGATGAAGATGCTCGACACGCTGCAGAACACGCAGCT
AGATTAACCCTAGAAAGATAATCATATTGTGACGTACGTTAAAGATAATCATGTGTAAAATTGACGCATG
TGTTTTATCGGTCTGTATATCGAGGTTTATTTATTAATTTGAATAGATATTAAGTTTTATTATATTTACA
CTTACATACTAATAATAAATTCAACAAACAATTTATTTATGTTTATTTATTTATTAAAAAAAACAAAAAC
TCAAAATTTCTTCTATAAAGTAACAAAACTTTTATGAGGGACAGCCCCCCCCCAAAGCCCCCAGGGATGT
AATTACGTCCCTCCCCCGCTAGGGGGCAGCAGCGAGCCGCCCGGGGCTCCGCTCCGGTCCGGCGCTCCCC
CCGCATCCCCGAGCCGGCAGCGTGCGGGGACAGCCCGGGCACGGGGAAGGTGGCACGGGATCGCTTTCCT
CTGAACGCTTCTCGCTGCTCTTTGAGCCTGCAGACACCTGGGGGGATACGGGGAAAAGGCCTCCACGGCC
ACTAGTAGGCGTTTTGCGCTGCTTCGCGATGTACGGGCCAGATATACGCGTTGACATTGATTATTGACTA
GTTATTAATAGTAATCAATTACGGGGTCATTAGTTCATAGCCCATATATGGAGTTCCGCGTTACATAACT
TACGGTAAATGGCCCGCCTGGCTGACCGCCCAACGACCCCCGCCCATTGACGTCAATAATGACGTATGTT
CCCATAGTAACGCCAATAGGGACTTTCCATTGACGTCAATGGGTGGAGTATTTACGGTAAACTGCCCACT
TGGCAGTACATCAAGTGTATCATATGCCAAGTACGCCCCCTATTGACGTCAATGACGGTAAATGGCCCGC
CTGGCATTATGCCCAGTACATGACCTTATGGGACTTTCCTACTTGGCAGTACATCTACGTATTAGTCATC
GCTATTACCATGGTGATGCGGTTTTGGCAGTACATCAATGGGCGTGGATAGCGGTTTGACTCACGGGGAT
TTCCAAGTCTCCACCCCATTGACGTCAATGGGAGTTTGTTTTGGCACCAAAATCAACGGGACTTTCCAAA
ATGTCGTAACAACTCCGCCCCATTGACGCAAATGGGCGGTAGGCGTGTACGGTGGGAGGTCTATATAAGC
AGAGCTCTCCCTATCAGTGATAGAGATCTCCCTATCAGTGATAGAGATCGTCGACGAGCTCGTTTAGTGA
ACCGTCAGATCGCCTGGAGACGCCATCCACGCTGTTTTGACCTCCATAGAAGACACCGGGACCGATCCAG
CCTCCGGACTCTAGCGTTTAAACTTAAGCTTCGCCACCATGGGATCCGAAAACACTGAGAACAGCGTCGA
TAGCAAGTCCATTAAGAACCTCGAACCTAAAATCATACATGGCAGTGAGAGCATGGATAGCGGCATAAGC
CTTGACAACTCCTATAAAATGGACTACCCGGAGATGGGTCTGTGCATAATAATCAACAACAAGAACTTCC
ACAAATCCACGGGGATGACAAGTAGGTCTGGAACCGATGTCGATGCGGCAAACTTGCGCGAGACCTTTAG
AAACCTCAAGTACGAGGTACGCAATAAAAACGATCTCACTCGCGAGGAAATAGTAGAGCTGATGCGAGAT
GTCAGTAAGGAAGATCATTCCAAGAGATCCTCCTTCGTCTGCGTCTTGTTGAGTCACGGAGAGGAAGGGA
TCATATTCGGTACGAACGGCCCAGTGGATTTGAAAAAGATAACCAATTTCTTTAGAGGTGACCGGTGCCG
CTCTCTCACAGGAAAGCCAAAACTCTTTATTATCCAAGCATGTAGGGGTACGGAACTGGATTGTGGAATC
GAAACTGAGAACTTGTACTTCCAGTCCGGGGTAGATGACGACATGGCCTGCCATAAAATCCCTGTCGAGG
CCGATTTTCTCTACGCCTACTCTACTGCGCCTGGGTATTACAGCTGGAGAAACAGCAAGGATGGTTCCTG
GTTTATACAAAGCCTGTGTGCTATGCTCAAACAGTATGCGGATAAGCTGGAGTTCATGCATATCCTTACC
AGAGTAAATCGCAAAGTGGCCACAGAGTTTGAGTCATTTTCTTTTGACGCAACATTTCACGCCAAGAAGC
AGATTCCTTGTATAGTATCTATGCTGACGAAAGAGCTGTACTTCTATCACAGCGGCGGTGGAGGACGGAG
CAAACTGAATCCACCCGATGAGTCTGGACCCGGTTGTATGTCATGTAAATGTGTGTTGAGCTAGCGAATT
CGAATTTAAATCGGCCTCGACTGTGCCTTCTAGTTGCCAGCCATCTGTTGTTTGCCCCTCCCCCGTGCCT
TCCTTGACCCTGGAAGGTGCCACTCCCACTGTCCTTTCCTAATAAAATGAGGAAATTGCATCGCATTGTC
TGAGTAGGTGTCATTCTATTCTGGGGGGTGGGGTGGGGCAGGACAGCAAGGGGGAGGATTGGGAAGACAA
TAGCAGGCATGCTGGGGACGCGGCCGCAATTTAACGCGAATTAATTCTGTGGAATGTGTGTCAGTTAGGG
TGTGGAAAGTCCCCAGGCTCCCCAGCAGGCAGAAGTATGCAAAGCATGCATCTCAATTAGTCAGCAACCA
GGTGTGGAAAGTCCCCAGGCTCCCCAGCAGGCAGAAGTATGCAAAGCATGCATCTCAATTAGTCAGCAAC
CATAGTCCCGCCCCTAACTCCGCCCATCCCGCCCCTAACTCCGCCCAGTTCCGCCCATTCTCCGCCCCAT
GGCTGACTAATTTTTTTTATTTATGCAGAGGCCGAGGCCGCCTCTGCCTCTGAGCTATTCCAGAAGTAGT
GAGGAGGCTTTTTTGGAGGCCTAGGCTTTTGCAAAAAGCTCCCGGGAGCTTGTATATCCATTTTCGGATC
TGATCAGCACGTGTTGACAATTAATCATCGGCATAGTATATCGGCATAGTATAATACGACAAGGTGAGGA
ACTAAACCATGGCCAAGTTGACCAGTGCCGTTCCGGTGCTCACCGCGCGCGACGTCGCCGGAGCGGTCGA
GTTCTGGACCGACCGGCTCGGGTTCTCCCGGGACTTCGTGGAGGACGACTTCGCCGGTGTGGTCCGGGAC
GACGTGACCCTGTTCATCAGCGCGGTCCAGGACCAGGTGGTGCCGGACAACACCCTGGCCTGGGTGTGGG
TGCGCGGCCTGGACGAGCTGTACGCCGAGTGGTCGGAGGTCGTGTCCACGAACTTCCGGGACGCCTCCGG
GCCGGCCATGACCGAGATCGGCGAGCAGCCGTGGGGGCGGGAGTTCGCCCTGCGCGACCCGGCCGGCAAC
TGCGTGCACTTCGTGGCCGAGGAGCAGGACTGAGTCGACAATCAACCTCTGGATTACAAAATTTGTGAAA
GATTGACTGGTATTCTTAACTATGTTGCTCCTTTTACGCTATGTGGATACGCTGCTTTAATGCCTTTGTA
TCATGCGTTAACTAAACTTGTTTATTGCAGCTTATAATGGTTACAAATAAAGCAATAGCATCACAAATTT
CACAAATAAAGCATTTTTTTCACTGCATTCTAGTTGTGGTTTGTCCAAACTCATCAATGTATCTTATCAT
GTCTGGAATTGACTCAAATGATGTCAATTAGTCTATCAGAAGCTCATCTGGTCTCCCTTCCGGGGGACAA
GACATCCCTGTTTAATATTTAAACAGCAGTGTTCCCAAACTGGGTTCTTATATCCCTTGCTCTGGTCAAC
CAGGTTGCAGGGTTTCCTGTCCTCACAGGAACGAAGTCCCTAAAGAAACAGTGGCAGCCAGGTTTAGCCC
CGGAATTGACTGGATTCCTTTTTTAGGGCCCATTGGTATGGCTTTTTCCCCGTATCCCCCCAGGTGTCTG
CAGGCTCAAAGAGCAGCGAGAAGCGTTCAGAGGAAAGCGATCCCGTGCCACCTTCCCCGTGCCCGGGCTG
TCCCCGCACGCTGCCGGCTCGGGGATGCGGGGGGAGCGCCGGACCGGAGCGGAGCCCCGGGCGGCTCGCT
GCTGCCCCCTAGCGGGGGAGGGACGTAATTACATCCCTGGGGGCTTTGGGGGGGGGCTGTCCCTGATATC
TATAACAAGAAAATATATATATAATAAGTTATCACGTAAGTAGAACATGAAATAACAATATAATTATCGT
ATGAGTTAAATCTTAAAAGTCACGTAAAAGATAATCATGCGTCATTTTGACTCACGCGGTCGTTATAGTT
CAAAATCAGTGACACTTACCGCATTGACAAGCACGCCTCACGGGAGCTCCAAGCGGCGACTGAGATGTCC
TAAATGCACAGCGACGGATTCGCGCTATTTAGAAAGAGAGAGCAATATTTCAAGAATGCATGCGTCAATT
TTACGCAGACTATCTTTCTAGGGTTAATCTAGCTGCATCAGGATCATATCGTCGGGTCTTTTTTCCGGCT
CAGTCATCGCCCAAGCTGGCGCTATCTGGGCATCGGGGAGGAAGAAGCCCGTGCCTTTTCCCGCGAGGTT
GAAGCGGCATGGAAAGAGTTTGCCGAGGATGACTGCTGCTGCATTGACGTTGAGCGAAAACGCACGTTTA
CCATGATGATTCGGGAAGGTGTGGCCATGCACGCCTTTAACGGTGAACTGTTCGTTCAGGCCACCTGGGA
TACCAGTTCGTCGCGGCTTTTCCGGACACAGTTCCGGATGGTCAGCCCGAAGCGCATCAGCAACCCGAAC
AATACCGGCGACAGCCGGAACTGCCGTGCCGGTGTGCAGATTAATGACAGCGGTGCGGCGCTGGGATATT
ACGTCAGCGAGGACGGGTATCCTGGCTGGATGCCGCAGAAATGGACATGGATACCCCGTGAGTTACCCGG
CGGGCGCGCTTGGCGTAATCATGGTCATAGCTGTTTCCTGTGTGAAATTGTTATCCGCTCACAATTCCAC
ACAACATACGAGCCGGAAGCATAAAGTGTAAAGCCTGGGGTGCCTAATGAGTGAGCTAACTCACATTAAT
TGCGTTGCGCTCACTGCCCGCTTTCCAGTCGGGAAACCTGTCGTGCCAGCTGCATTAATGAATCGGCCAA
CGCGCGGGGAGAGGCGGTTTGCGTATTGGGCGCTCTTCCGCTTCCTCGCTCACTGACTCGCTGCGCTCGG
TCGTTCGGCTGCGGCGAGCGGTATCAGCTCACTCAAAGGCGGTAATACGGTTATCCACAGAATCAGGGGA
TAACGCAGGAAAGAACATGTGAGCAAAAGGCCAGCAAAAGGCCAGGAACCGTAAAAAGGCCGCGTTGCTG
GCGTTTTTCCATAGGCTCCGCCCCCCTGACGAGCATCACAAAAATCGACGCTCAAGTCAGAGGTGGCGAA
ACCCGACAGGACTATAAAGATACCAGGCGTTTCCCCCTGGAAGCTCCCTCGTGCGCTCTCCTGTTCCGAC
CCTGCCGCTTACCGGATACCTGTCCGCCTTTCTCCCTTCGGGAAGCGTGGCGCTTTCTCATAGCTCACGC
TGTAGGTATCTCAGTTCGGTGTAGGTCGTTCGCTCCAAGCTGGGCTGTGTGCACGAACCCCCCGTTCAGC
CCGACCGCTGCGCCTTATCCGGTAACTATCGTCTTGAGTCCAACCCGGTAAGACACGACTTATCGCCACT
GGCAGCAGCCACTGGTAACAGGATTAGCAGAGCGAGGTATGTAGGCGGTGCTACAGAGTTCTTGAAGTGG
TGGCCTAACTACGGCTACACTAGAAGAACAGTATTTGGTATCTGCGCTCTGCTGAAGCCAGTTACCTTCG
GAAAAAGAGTTGGTAGCTCTTGATCCGGCAAACAAACCACCGCTGGTAGCGGTGGTTTTTTTGTTTGCAA
GCAGCAGATTACGCGCAGAAAAAAAGGATCTCAAGAAGATCCTTTGATCTTTTCTACGGGGTCTGACGCT
CAGTGGAACGAAAACTCACGTTAAGGGATTTTGGTCATGAGATTATCAAAAAGGATCTTCACCTAGATCC
TTTTAAATTAAAAATGAAGTTTTAAATCAATCTAAAGTATATATGAGTAAACTTGGTCTGACAGTTACCA
ATGCTTAATCAGTGAGGCACCTATCTCAGCGATCTGTCTATTTCGTTCATCCATAGTTGCCTGACTCCCC
GTCGTGTAGATAACTACGATACGGGAGGGCTTACCATCTGGCCCCAGTGCTGCAATGATACCGCGAGACC
CACGCTCACCGGCTCCAGATTTATCAGCAATAAACCAGCCAGCCGGAAGGGCCGAGCGCAGAAGTGGTCC
TGCAACTTTATCCGCCTCCATCCAGTCTATTAATTGTTGCCGGGAAGCTAGAGTAAGTAGTTCGCCAGTT
AATAGTTTGCGCAACGTTGTTGCCATTGCTACAGGCATCGTGGTGTCACGCTCGTCGTTTGGTATGGCTT
CATTCAGCTCCGGTTCCCAACGATCAAGGCGAGTTACATGATCCCCCATGTTGTGCAAAAAAGCGGTTAG
CTCCTTCGGTCCTCCGATCGTTGTCAGAAGTAAGTTGGCCGCAGTGTTATCACTCATGGTTATGGCAGCA
CTGCATAATTCTCTTACTGTCATGCCATCCGTAAGATGCTTTTCTGTGACTGGTGAGTACTCAACCAAGT
CATTCTGAGAATAGTGTATGCGGCGACCGAGTTGCTCTTGCCCGGCGTCAATACGGGATAATACCGCGCC
ACATAGCAGAACTTTAAAAGTGCTCATCATTGGAAAACGTTCTTCGGGGCGAAAACTCTCAAGGATCTTA
CCGCTGTTGAGATCCAGTTCGATGTAACCCACTCGTGCACCCAACTGATCTTCAGCATCTTTTACTTTCA
CCAGCGTTTCTGGGTGAGCAAAAACAGGAAGGCAAAATGCCGCAAAAAAGGGAATAAGGGCGACACGGAA
ATGTTGAATACTCAT
Features (pLannotate 1.2.2; 25 found; start..end, strand, type, name):
      1..105     -  promoter       AmpR promoter: bla
    158..586     -  rep_origin     f1 ori (sequence partly withheld): f1 bacteriophage origin of replication; arrow indicates direction of (+) strand synthesis
    591..746     -  CDS            lacZα (fragment): LacZα fragment of β-galactosidase; lacZ fragment
    748..867     +  CDS            B (fragment): PORTL_LAMBD - Experimental evidence at protein level: Swiss-Prot protein existence level 1. Forms the portal vertex of the capsid (PubMed:6228056, PubMed:6232391). This portal plays critical roles in head assembly, genome packaging, neck/tail attachment, and genome ejection (Probable). The portal protein multimerizes as a single ring-shaped homododecamer arranged around a central channel (PubMed:6232391). Binds to the terminase subunits to form the packaging machine (PubMed:7799432). From Escherichia phage lambda (Bacteriophage lambda).
   1409..1788    +  enhancer       CMV enhancer: human cytomegalovirus immediate early enhancer
   1789..1992    +  promoter       CMV promoter: human cytomegalovirus (CMV) immediate early promoter
   1994..2013    +  promoter       PLtetO-1 promoter (fragment): modified phage lambda PL promoter with tet operator sites (Lutz and Bujard, 1997)
   2015..2034    +  promoter       PLtetO-1 promoter (fragment): modified phage lambda PL promoter with tet operator sites (Lutz and Bujard, 1997)
   2042..2075    +  promoter       TRE3GV promoter (fragment): 3rd-generation Tet-responsive promoter that can be activated by binding of Tet-On® 3G, optimized for retroviral and lentiviral vectors
   2174..3016    +  CDS            CASP3: CASP3_HUMAN - Also known as CPP32. Experimental evidence at protein level: Swiss-Prot protein existence level 1. Involved in the activation cascade of caspases responsible for apoptosis execution (PubMed:7596430). At the onset of apoptosis it proteolytically cleaves poly(ADP-ribose) polymerase (PARP) at a '216- Asp-|-Gly-217' bond (PubMed:7774019). Cleaves and activates sterol regulatory element binding proteins (SREBPs) between the basic helix- loop-helix leucine zipper domain and the membrane attachment domain. Cleaves and activates caspase-6, -7 and -9 (PubMed:7596430). Involved in the clea
   3038..3097    +  CDS            HRAS (fragment): RASH_HUMAN - Also known as HRAS1. Experimental evidence at protein level: Swiss-Prot protein existence level 1. Involved in the activation of Ras protein signal transduction (PubMed:22821884). Ras proteins bind GDP/GTP and possess intrinsic GTPase activity (PubMed:12740440, PubMed:14500341, PubMed:9020151). From Homo sapiens (Human).
   3127..3334    +  polyA_signal   bGH poly(A) signal: bovine growth hormone polyadenylation signal
   3372..3701    +  promoter       SV40 promoter: SV40 enhancer and early promoter
   3749..3796    +  promoter       EM7 promoter: synthetic bacterial promoter&nbsp
   3815..4189    +  CDS            BleoR: antibiotic-binding protein; Sh ble from Streptoalloteichus hindustanus; confers resistance to bleomycin, phleomycin, and Zeocin™
   4196..4302    +  misc_feature   WPRE (fragment): woodchuck hepatitis virus posttranscriptional regulatory element
   4311..4432    +  polyA_signal   SV40 poly(A) signal: SV40 polyadenylation signal
   4450..4542    +  ncRNA          G-CSF SLDE: Accession: RF00183 - G-CSF factor stem-loop destabilising element (SLDE)
   5239..5706    +  CDS            B (fragment): PORTL_LAMBD - Experimental evidence at protein level: Swiss-Prot protein existence level 1. Forms the portal vertex of the capsid (PubMed:6228056, PubMed:6232391). This portal plays critical roles in head assembly, genome packaging, neck/tail attachment, and genome ejection (Probable). The portal protein multimerizes as a single ring-shaped homododecamer arranged around a central channel (PubMed:6232391). Binds to the terminase subunits to form the packaging machine (PubMed:7799432). From Escherichia phage lambda (Bacteriophage lambda).
   5744..5760    -  protein_bind   lac operator: The lac repressor binds to the lac operator to inhibit transcription in E. coli. This inhibition can be relieved by adding lactose or isopropyl-β-D-thiogalactopyranoside (IPTG). lac repressor encoded by lacI
   5768..5798    -  promoter       lac promoter: promoter for the E. coli lac operon
   5813..5834    -  protein_bind   CAP binding site: CAP binding activates transcription in the presence of cAMP. E. coli catabolite activator protein
   5847..5939    -  CDS            lacI (fragment): lac repressor; lacI; The lac repressor binds to the lac operator to inhibit transcription in E. coli. This inhibition can be relieved by adding lactose or isopropyl-β-D-thiogalactopyranoside (IPTG).
   6122..6710    -  rep_origin     ori: high-copy-number ColE1/pMB1/pBR322/pUC origin of replication
   6881..7741    -  CDS            AmpR: β-lactamase; bla; confers resistance to ampicillin, carbenicillin, and related antibiotics
