[The description below was written by a language model from this plasmid's Addgene catalogue record and pLannotate feature annotations shown in this document.]
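Description:
PB-CMV-TO-Casp3te-cx is a 7.7 kb mammalian expression plasmid built on the PB-CMV-TO backbone. It is propagated in E. coli as a high-copy plasmid through a ColE1/pUC-type origin with ampicillin selection (AmpR under its own bla promoter). It also carries an f1 origin and remnants of a lacZα/lac promoter cloning region. The "PB" prefix suggests a piggyBac transposon backbone, but no transposon terminal repeats are annotated in the feature table. The short matches to the phage lambda portal protein flanking the mammalian cassettes look like automated annotation hits rather than functional parts.

The payload is a synthetic insert, Casp3te-cx, introduced by Gibson cloning. It is driven by the CMV immediate-early enhancer and promoter, followed directly by short tet-operator-type elements. This matches a CMV-TO arrangement, in which transcription can be held off by Tet repressor and released with tetracycline or doxycycline. The open reading frame contains human caspase-3 (CASP3) coding sequence followed by a short C-terminal HRAS fragment. That fragment presumably supplies a CAAX-type membrane-targeting motif, in line with the "cx" in the name. Transcription ends at a bGH polyadenylation signal. The record does not spell out what "te" refers to or what modifications were made to the caspase sequence.

Downstream, an SV40 promoter and a bacterial EM7 promoter drive BleoR, which allows Zeocin selection in mammalian cells or bacteria. This cassette is followed by a WPRE fragment and an SV40 poly(A) signal. The catalogue describes the plasmid as a reporter for measuring protease activity, deposited with work on programmable protein circuits in living cells, although no fluorescent or enzymatic reporter gene is annotated.
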