Addgene plasmid #116057: PB-CMV-TO-Casp3te-cx
Purpose: Reporter plasmid for measuring protease activity
Depositing lab: Michael Elowitz. Depositing organization: California Institute of Technology. Publication: Programmable protein circuits in living cells. Gao XJ, Chong LS, Kim MS, Elowitz MB. Science. 2018 Sep 21;361(6408):1252-1258. doi: 10.1126/science.aat5062. PubMed 30237357.
Backbone
  Vector backbone: PB-CMV-TO
  Vector type: Mammalian Expression
Growth in bacteria
  Bacterial resistance: Ampicillin, 100 μg/mL
  Growth temperature: 37°C
  Growth strain: DH5alpha
  Copy number: High Copy
Gene/Insert
  Gene/Insert name: Casp3te-cx
  Species: Synthetic
  Cloning method: Gibson Cloning
Terms and licenses: Academic/Nonprofit Terms; Industry Terms: Not Available to Industry
How to cite: PB-CMV-TO-Casp3te-cx was a gift from Michael Elowitz (Addgene plasmid # 116057 ; http://n2t.net/addgene:116057 ; RRID:Addgene_116057)
